>Addgene plasmid #26880 | pFA6a-BIO-hphMX4 | depositor full sequence | sequence record 12734 | Author sequence
GAACGCGGCCGCCAGCTGAAGCTTCGTACGCTGCAGGTCGACGGATCCCCGGGTTAATTAACGCTGGAAA
GGCCGGTGAAGGTGCTGGAAAGGCCGGTGAAGGTGAAATCCCTGCCCCTCTTGCTGGTACCGTTTCTAAG
ATACTGGTAAAAGAAGGTGACACTGTTAAAGCTGGTCAAACAGTTCTGGTGCTGGAGGCTATGAAAATGG
AGACAGAAATTAACGCTCCTACTGACGGAAAAGTTGAAAAGGTGTTAGTTAAGGAAAGAGATGCTGTTCA
AGGTGGTCAAGGTCTAATCAAGATCGGCGTTTAATGAGGCGCGCCACTTCTAAATAAGCGAATTTCTTAT
GATTTATGATTTTTATTATTAAATAAGTTATAAAAAAAATAAGTGTATACAAATTTTAAAGTGACTCTTA
GGTTTTAAAACGAAAATTCTTATTCTTGAGTAACTCTTTCCTGTAGGTCAGGTTGCTTTCTCAGGTATAG
TATGAGGTCGCTCTTATTGACCACACCTCTACCGGCAGATCCGCTAGGGATAACAGGGTAATATAGATCT
GTTTAGCTTGCCTTGTCCCCGCCGGGTCACCCGGCCAGCGACATGGAGGCCCAGAATACCCTCCTTGACA
GTCTTGACGTGCGCAGCTCAGGGGCATGATGTGACTGTCGCCCGTACATTTAGCCCATACATCCCCATGT
ATAATCATTTGCATCCATACATTTTGATGGCCGCACGGCGCGAAGCAAAAATTACGGCTCCTCGCTGCAG
ACCTGCGAGCAGGGAAACGCTCCCCTCACAGACGCGTTGAATTGTCCCCACGCCGCGCCCCTGTAGAGAA
ATATAAAAGGTTAGGATTTGCCACTGAGGTTCTTCTTTCATATACTTCCTTTTAAAATCTTGCTAGGATA
CAGTTCTCACATCACATCCGAACATAAACAACCATGGGTAAAAAGCCTGAACTCACCGCGACGTCTGTCG
AGAAGTTTCTGATCGAAAAGTTCGACAGCGTCTCCGACCTGATGCAGCTCTCGGAGGGCGAAGAATCTCG
TGCTTTCAGCTTCGATGTAGGAGGGCGTGGATATGTCCTGCGGGTAAATAGCTGCGCCGATGGTTTCTAC
AAAGATCGTTATGTTTATCGGCACTTTGCATCGGCCGCGCTCCCGATTCCGGAAGTGCTTGACATTGGGG
AATTCAGCGAGAGCCTGACCTATTGCATCTCCCGCCGTGCACAGGGTGTCACGTTGCAAGACCTGCCTGA
AACCGAACTGCCCGCTGTTCTGCAGCCGGTCGCGGAGGCCATGGATGCGATCGCTGCGGCCGATCTTAGC
CAGACGAGCGGGTTCGGCCCATTCGGACCGCAAGGAATCGGTCAATACACTACATGGCGTGATTTCATAT
GCGCGATTGCTGATCCCCATGTGTATCACTGGCAAACTGTGATGGACGACACCGTCAGTGCGTCCGTCGC
GCAGGCTCTCGATGAGCTGATGCTTTGGGCCGAGGACTGCCCCGAAGTCCGGCACCTCGTGCACGCGGAT
TTCGGCTCCAACAATGTCCTGACGGACAATGGCCGCATAACAGCGGTCATTGACTGGAGCGAGGCGATGT
TCGGGGATTCCCAATACGAGGTCGCCAACATCTTCTTCTGGAGGCCGTGGTTGGCTTGTATGGAGCAGCA
GACGCGCTACTTCGAGCGGAGGCATCCGGAGCTTGCAGGATCGCCGCGGCTCCGGGCGTATATGCTCCGC
ATTGGTCTTGACCAACTCTATCAGAGCTTGGTTGACGGCAATTTCGATGATGCAGCTTGGGCGCAGGGTC
GATGCGACGCAATCGTCCGATCCGGAGCCGGGACTGTCGGGCGTACACAAATCGCCCGCAGAAGCGCGGC
CGTCTGGACCGATGGCTGTGTAGAAGTACTCGCCGATAGTGGAAACCGACGCCCCAGCACTCGTCCGAGG
GCAAAGGAATAATCAGTACTGACAATAAAAAGATTCTTGTTTTCAAGAACTTGTCATTTGTATAGTTTTT
TTATATTGTAGTTGTTCTATTTTAATCAAATGTTAGCGTGATTTATATTTTTTTTCGCCTCGACATCATC
TGCCCAGATGCGAAGTTAAGTGCGCAGAAAGTAATATCATGCGTCAATCGTATGTGAATGCTGGTCGCTA
TACTGCTGTCGATTCGATACTAACGCCGCCATCCAGTGTCGAGTTTAAACGAGCTCGAATTCATCGATGA
TATCAGATCCACTAGTGGCCTATGCGGCCGCGGATCTGCCGGTCTCCCTATAGTGAGTCGTATTAATTTC
GATAAGCCAGGTTAACCTGCATTAATGAATCGGCCAACGCGCGGGGAGAGGCGGTTTGCGTATTGGGCGC
TCTTCCGCTTCCTCGCTCACTGACTCGCTGCGCTCGGTCGTTCGGCTGCGGCGAGCGGTATCAGCTCACT
CAAAGGCGGTAATACGGTTATCCACAGAATCAGGGGATAACGCAGGAAAGAACATGTGAGCAAAAGGCCA
GCAAAAGGCCAGGAACCGTAAAAAGGCCGCGTTGCTGGCGTTTTTCCATAGGCTCCGCCCCCCTGACGAG
CATCACAAAAATCGACGCTCAAGTCAGAGGTGGCGAAACCCGACAGGACTATAAAGATACCAGGCGTTTC
CCCCTGGAAGCTCCCTCGTGCGCTCTCCTGTTCCGACCCTGCCGCTTACCGGATACCTGTCCGCCTTTCT
CCCTTCGGGAAGCGTGGCGCTTTCTCAATGCTCACGCTGTAGGTATCTCAGTTCGGTGTAGGTCGTTCGC
TCCAAGCTGGGCTGTGTGCACGAACCCCCCGTTCAGCCCGACCGCTGCGCCTTATCCGGTAACTATCGTC
TTGAGTCCAACCCGGTAAGACACGACTTATCGCCACTGGCAGCAGCCACTGGTAACAGGATTAGCAGAGC
GAGGTATGTAGGCGGTGCTACAGAGTTCTTGAAGTGGTGGCCTAACTACGGCTACACTAGAAGGACAGTA
TTTGGTATCTGCGCTCTGCTGAAGCCAGTTACCTTCGGAAAAAGAGTTGGTAGCTCTTGATCCGGCAAAC
AAACCACCGCTGGTAGCGGTGGTTTTTTTGTTTGCAAGCAGCAGATTACGCGCAGAAAAAAAGGATCTCA
AGAAGATCCTTTGATCTTTTCTACGGGGTCTGACGCTCAGTGGAACGAAAACTCACGTTAAGGGATTTTG
GTCATGAGATTATCAAAAAGGATCTTCACCTAGATCCTTTTAAATTAAAAATGAAGTTTTAAATCAATCT
AAAGTATATATGAGTAAACTTGGTCTGACAGTTACCAATGCTTAATCAGTGAGGCACCTATCTCAGCGAT
CTGTCTATTTCGTTCATCCATAGTTGCCTGACTCCCCGTCGTGTAGATAACTACGATACGGGAGGGCTTA
CCATCTGGCCCCAGTGCTGCAATGATACCGCGAGACCCACGCTCACCGGCTCCAGATTTATCAGCAATAA
ACCAGCCAGCCGGAAGGGCCGAGCGCAGAAGTGGTCCTGCAACTTTATCCGCCTCCATCCAGTCTATTAA
TTGTTGCCGGGAAGCTAGAGTAAGTAGTTCGCCAGTTAATAGTTTGCGCAACGTTGTTGCCATTGCTACA
GGCATCGTGGTGTCACGCTCGTCGTTTGGTATGGCTTCATTCAGCTCCGGTTCCCAACGATCAAGGCGAG
TTACATGATCCCCCATGTTGTGCAAAAAAGCGGTTAGCTCCTTCGGTCCTCCGATCGTTGTCAGAAGTAA
GTTGGCCGCAGTGTTATCACTCATGGTTATGGCAGCACTGCATAATTCTCTTACTGTCATGCCATCCGTA
AGATGCTTTTCTGTGACTGGTGAGTACTCAACCAAGTCATTCTGAGAATAGTGTATGCGGCGACCGAGTT
GCTCTTGCCCGGCGTCAATACGGGATAATACCGCGCCACATAGCAGAACTTTAAAAGTGCTCATCATTGG
AAAACGTTCTTCGGGGCGAAAACTCTCAAGGATCTTACCGCTGTTGAGATCCAGTTCGATGTAACCCACT
CGTGCACCCAACTGATCTTCAGCATCTTTTACTTTCACCAGCGTTTCTGGGTGAGCAAAAACAGGAAGGC
AAAATGCCGCAAAAAAGGGAATAAGGGCGACACGGAAATGTTGAATACTCATACTCTTCCTTTTTCAATA
TTATTGAAGCATTTATCAGGGTTATTGTCTCATGAGCGGATACATATTTGAATGTATTTAGAAAAATAAA
CAAATAGGGGTTCCGCGCACATTTCCCCGAAAAGTGCCACCTGACGTCTAAGAAACCATTATTATCATGA
CATTAACCTATAAAAATAGGCGTATCACGAGGCCCTTTCGTCTCGCGCGTTTCGGTGATGACGGTGAAAA
CCTCTGACACATGCAGCTCCCGGAGACGGTCACAGCTTGTCTGTAAGCGGATGCCGGGAGCAGACAAGCC
CGTCAGGGCGCGTCAGCGGGTGTTGGCGGGTGTCGGGGCTGGCTTAACTATGCGGCATCAGAGCAGATTG
TACTGAGAGTGCACCATATGGACATATTGTCGTTAGAACGCGGCTACAATTAATACATAACCTTATGTAT
CATACACATACGATTTAGGTGACACTATA
Features (pLannotate 1.2.2; 11 found; start..end, strand, type, name):
     69..308     +  CDS            BCCP_PROFR (fragment): Experimental evidence at protein level: Swiss-Prot protein existence level 1. The biotinyl 1.3S subunit serves as a carboxyl carrier between the substrate-binding sites on the 12S and 5S subunits. From Propionibacterium freudenreichii subsp. shermanii.
    338..525     +  terminator     ADH1 terminator: S. cerevisiae ADH1; transcription terminator for the S. cerevisiae alcohol dehydrogenase 1 (ADH1) gene
    600..2175    +  gene           hphMX6: yeast selectable marker conferring hygromycin resistance
   2287..2305    -  promoter       T7 promoter: promoter for bacteriophage T7 RNA polymerase
   2327..2380    -  CDS            lacI (fragment): lac repressor; lacI; The lac repressor binds to the lac operator to inhibit transcription in E. coli. This inhibition can be relieved by adding lactose or isopropyl-β-D-thiogalactopyranoside (IPTG).
   2563..3151    -  rep_origin     ori: high-copy-number ColE1/pMB1/pBR322/pUC origin of replication
   3322..4182    -  CDS            AmpR: β-lactamase; bla; confers resistance to ampicillin, carbenicillin, and related antibiotics
   4183..4287    -  promoter       AmpR promoter: bla
   4382..4417    +  CDS            rop (fragment): Rop protein, which maintains plasmids at low copy number; rop
   4519..4570    +  misc_feature   bom (fragment): basis of mobility region from pBR322
   4633..2       +  promoter       SP6 promoter (across the origin): promoter for bacteriophage SP6 RNA polymerase
