[The description below was written by a language model from this plasmid's Addgene catalogue record and pLannotate feature annotations shown in this document.]
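Description:
pFA6a-BIO-hphMX4 is a PCR-template plasmid of the pFA6a family used for C-terminal gene tagging in Saccharomyces cerevisiae. It is not meant to replicate in yeast: the feature table shows no yeast origin or centromere. Instead, it is maintained in E. coli as a high-copy plasmid through a ColE1/pUC-type origin, with ampicillin selection from the β-lactamase gene and its promoter. SP6 and T7 phage promoters flank the module region. The short lacI, rop and bom fragments that were annotated appear to be backbone remnants with no functional role.

The payload is a BIO tag of about 230 bp, cloned between PacI and AscI sites that were both preserved. The annotation identifies it as a fragment of the biotin carboxyl carrier protein (the 1.3S transcarboxylase subunit) from Propionibacterium freudenreichii, a sequence that acts as a signal for in vivo biotinylation. The tag has no promoter of its own. It is followed by the ADH1 terminator, so a tagged gene remains under its native promoter while gaining a defined 3′ end. Downstream lies the hygromycin-resistance cassette used to select yeast integrants. The automated annotation labels this cassette hphMX6, whereas the plasmid name and backbone field indicate hphMX4.

In typical use, the tag–terminator–marker module is amplified with primers carrying homology to the 3′ end of a target gene and integrated into the chromosome by homologous recombination. The resulting biotinylated fusion protein can be captured on streptavidin. This fits the associated publication on HB tag modules for PCR-based tagging and tandem affinity purification, of which this plasmid appears to be the biotin-only member.
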