Addgene plasmid #26880: pFA6a-BIO-hphMX4
Depositing lab: Peter Kaiser. Depositing organization: University of California, Irvine. Publication: HB tag modules for PCR-based gene tagging and tandem affinity purification in Saccharomyces cerevisiae. Tagwerker C, Zhang H, Wang X, Larsen LS, Lathrop RH, Hatfield GW, Auer B, Huang L, Kaiser P. Yeast. 2006 Jun . 23(8):623-32. 10.1002/yea.1380 PubMed 16823883.
Backbone
  Vector backbone: pFA6ahphMX4
  Backbone size w/o insert (bp): 4400
  Vector type: PCR-tagging yeast
  Selectable markers: Hygromycin
Growth in bacteria
  Bacterial resistance: Ampicillin, 100 μg/mL
  Growth temperature: 37°C
  Growth strain: DH5alpha
  Copy number: High Copy
Gene/Insert
  Gene/Insert name: BIO-tag
  Insert size (bp): 230
  Cloning method: Restriction Enzyme; 5′ cloning site Pac1 (not destroyed); 3′ cloning site Asc1 (not destroyed)
  Sequencing primers: 5′ na
Terms and licenses: Academic/Nonprofit Terms; Industry Terms: Not Available to Industry
How to cite: pFA6a-BIO-hphMX4 was a gift from Peter Kaiser (Addgene plasmid # 26880 ; http://n2t.net/addgene:26880 ; RRID:Addgene_26880)
