>Addgene plasmid #26880 | pFA6a-BIO-hphMX4 | addgene partial sequence | sequence record 33135 | 26880 with SP6
CCCCGGGTTAATTAACGCTGGAAAGGCCGGTGAAGGTGAAATCCCTGCCCCTCTTGCTGGTACCGTTTCT
AAGATACTGGTAAAAGAAGGTGACACTGTTAAAGCTGGTCAAACAGTTCTGGTGCTGGAGGCTATGAAAA
TGGAGACAGAAATTAACGCTCCTACTGACGGAAAAGTTGAAAAGGTGTTAGTTAAGGAAAGAGATGCTGT
TCAAGGTGGCCAAGGTCTAATCAAGATCGGCGTTTAATGAGGCGCGCCACTTCTAAATAAGCGAATTTCT
TATGATTTATGATTTTTATTATTAAATAAGTTATAAAAAAAATAAGTGTATACAAATTTTAAAGTGACTC
TTAGGTTTTAAAACGAAAATTCTTATTCTTGAGTAACTCTTTCCTGTAGGTCAGGTTGCTTTCTCAGGTA
TAGTATGAGGTCGCTCTTATTGACCACACCTCTACCGGCAGATCCGCTAGGGATAACAGGGTAATATAGA
TCTGTTTAGCTTGCCTCGTCCCCGCCGGGTCACCCGGCCAGCGACATGGAGGCCCAGAATACCCTCCTTG
ACAGTCTTGACGTGCGCAGCTCAGGGGCATGATGTGACTGTCGCCCGTACATTTAGCCCATACATCCCCA
TGTATAATCATTTGCATCCATACATTTTGATGGCCGCACGGCGCGAAGCAAAAATTACGGCTCCTCGCTG
CGGACCTGCGAGCAGGGAAACGCTCCCCTCACAGACGCGTTGAATTGTCCCCACGCCGCGCCCCTGTAGA
GAAATATAAAAGGTTAGGA
